Addgene plasmid #25717: pGEX4T-1-mMcl-1
Depositing lab: Roger Davis. Depositing organization: University of Massachusetts, Worcester. Publication: Mcl-1 integrates the opposing actions of signaling pathways that mediate survival and apoptosis. Morel C, Carlson SM, White FM, Davis RJ. Mol Cell Biol. 2009 Jul . 29(14):3845-52. 10.1128/MCB.00279-09 PubMed 19433446.
Backbone
  Vector backbone: pGEX4T-1
  Backbone manufacturer: Amersham
  Backbone size w/o insert (bp): 4900
  Vector type: Bacterial Expression
Growth in bacteria
  Bacterial resistance: Ampicillin, 100 μg/mL
  Growth temperature: 37°C
  Growth strain: DH5alpha
  Copy number: High Copy
Gene/Insert
  Gene/Insert name: MCL1
  Species: M. musculus (mouse)
  Insert size (bp): 1200
  GenBank ID: NM_008562
  Entrez Gene: Mcl1 (a.k.a. Gm52627, Mcl-1)
  Tag / fusion protein: Gst (N terminal on backbone)
  Cloning method: Restriction Enzyme; 5′ cloning site EcoRI (not destroyed); 3′ cloning site EcoRI (not destroyed)
  Sequencing primers: 5′ Gex F; 3′ Gex R
Resource information
  A portion of this plasmid was derived from a plasmid made by: Hsin-Fang Yang-Yen "Stabilization and Enhancement of the Antiapoptotic Activity of Mcl-1 by TCTP"
Terms and licenses: Academic/Nonprofit Terms; Industry Terms: Not Available to Industry
How to cite: pGEX4T-1-mMcl-1 was a gift from Roger Davis (Addgene plasmid # 25717 ; http://n2t.net/addgene:25717 ; RRID:Addgene_25717)
