[The description below was written by a language model from this plasmid's Addgene catalogue record.]
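Description:
pGEX4T-1-mMcl-1 is a bacterial expression plasmid built on the commercial pGEX4T-1 backbone (about 4.9 kb without insert) for producing mouse Mcl-1 as a glutathione S-transferase fusion protein in E. coli. It is maintained as a high-copy plasmid under ampicillin selection. No feature table accompanies the record, so the promoter, origin and other backbone elements are not listed explicitly. Vectors of the pGEX-4T series generally drive expression from an IPTG-inducible tac promoter, carry a lacI repressor gene, and place a thrombin cleavage site between GST and the cloning site, but these details should be confirmed against the sequence.

The insert is an approximately 1.2 kb fragment of murine Mcl1, which encodes an anti-apoptotic member of the Bcl-2 family. It was cloned by restriction digestion into the EcoRI site, and that site is retained at both ends. Because a single enzyme was used, the insert could have ligated in either direction, so the orientation had to be checked for the in-frame fusion. The GST tag is supplied by the backbone and sits at the N terminus of Mcl-1, allowing affinity purification of the fusion on glutathione resin. The record notes that part of the plasmid derives from an earlier Mcl-1 construct made in another laboratory.

The record does not state a specific application. The associated publication concerns how Mcl-1 integrates opposing survival and apoptotic signaling pathways. A purified GST-Mcl-1 protein of this kind is typically used as a recombinant substrate in in vitro kinase assays or as bait in pull-down and binding experiments.
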