>Addgene plasmid #25717 | pGEX4T-1-mMcl-1 | depositor partial sequence | sequence record 12048 | Author sequence
GGTTCCGCGTGGATCCCCGGAATTCATGTTTGGCCTGCGGAGAAACGCGGTCATCGGCTTGAACCTGTAC
TGCGGCGGCGCCAGCCTCGGCGCGGGCGGCGGTTCTCCGGCAGGGGCGCGCCTGGTGGCCGAGGAGGCCA
AGGCGCGGCGCGAGGGGGGAGGGGAGGCCGCCCTGCTGCCCGGCGCGCGGGTGGTCGCCCGGCCGCCGCC
CGTGGGCGCCGAGGACCCCGACGTCACCGCGTCGGCCGAAAGGCGGCTGCATAAGTCGCCCGGCCTCCTC
GCCGTGCCGCCCGAGGAGATGGCCGCGTCGGCCGCCGCCGCCATCGTGTCTCCGGAGGAGGAACTGGACG
GCTGCGAGCCGGAGGCCATCGGCAAGCGCCCGGCCGTGCTGCCCCTCCTGGAGCGCGTGAGCGAGGCGGC
CAAGAGCTCCGGGGCCGACGGCTCTCTGCCCTCCACGCCGCCGCCGCCCGAGGAGGAAGAGGACGACCTA
TACCGCCAGTCGCTGGAGATCATCTCGCGCTACTTGCGGGAGCAGGCGACCGGCTCCAAGGACTCGAAGC
CTCTGGGCGAGGCGGGCGCGGCGGGCCGGAGAGCGCTGGAGACCCTGCGGCGCGTGGGCGACGGCGTGCA
GCGCAACCACGAGACGGCCTTCCAGGGCATGCTCCGGAAACTGGACATTAAAAACGAAGGCGATGTTAAA
TCTTTTTCTCGAGTAATGGTCCATGTTTTCAAAGATGGCGTAACAAACTGGGGCAGGATTGTGACTCTTA
TTTCTTTCGGTGCCTTTGTGGCCAAACACTTAAAGAGCGTAAACCAAGAAAGCTTCATCGAACCATTAGC
AGAAACTATCACAGATGTTCTTGTAAGGACGAAACGGGACTGGCTTGTCAAACAAAGAGGCTGGGATGGG
TTTGTGGAGTTCTTCCACGTACAGGACCTAGAAGGCGGCATCAGAAATGTGCTGCTGGCTTTTGCGGGTG
TTGCTGGAGTAGGGGCTGGTCTGGCATATCTAATAAGATAGCCTTGTGAGTGCAATAGGGGACTCTTAAA
GCTCCAGCCACCAAACTACATGCATCTGTGAAAACATGTGTATTTATGAAGGTGGACTTGAAGCTGCCCA
GGATTTTAACAGTCCAGTTCTACTGTAGCAACATAGCAAAAAGAAAGTGGCTACAGGATTGTGGCTAACA
AGAATAAATACATGGGAAAAGTGCTCCCCCTGGAAGAGTCACTGTCTGAATGAAGCAAAGTTCCCTCTCA
GCAAACACTGAGAGGCCATGGAGAAGGACTTCTAGAGCGGCCGCCTGCAGGGTACCCCCGGGAGATCCAC
TAGTAACGGCCGCCAGTGTGCTGGAATTCCCGGGTCGACTCGAGCGGCCGCATCGTGACTGACTGACGAT
CTGCTCGGCGCGTTCCTTAAGGAACCG
