>Addgene plasmid #25717 | pGEX4T-1-mMcl-1 | addgene partial sequence | sequence record 32124 | 25717 with pGEX-5
GGAATTCATGTTTGGCCTGCGGAGAAACGCGGTCATCGGCTTGAACCTGTACTGCGGCGGCGCCAGCCTC
GGCGCGGGCGGCGGTTCTCCGGCAGGGGCGCGCCTGGTGGCCGAGGAGGCCAAGGCGCGGCGCGAGGGGG
GAGGGGAGGCCGCCCTGCTGCCCGGCGCGCGGGTGGTCGCCCGGCCGCCGCCCGTGGGCGCCGAGGACCC
CGACGTCACCGCGTCGGCCGAAAGGCGGCTGCATAAGTCGCCCGGCCTCCTCGCCGTGCCGCCCGAGGAG
ATGGCCGCGTCGGCCGCCGCCGCCATCGTGTCTCCGGAGGAGGAACTGGACGGCTGCGAGCCGGAGGCCA
TCGGCAAGCGCCCGGCCGTGCTGCCCCTCCTGGAGCGCGTGAGCGAGGCGGCCAAGAGCTCCGGGGCCGA
CGGCTCTCTGCCCTCCACGCCGCCGCCGCCCGAGGAGGAAGAGGACGACCTATACCGCCAGTCGCTGGAG
ATCATCTCGCGCTACTTGCGGGAGCAGGCGACCGGCTCCAAGGACTCGAAGCCTCTGGGCGAGGCGGGCG
CGGCGGGCCGGAGAGCGCTGGAGACCCTGCGGCGCGTGGGCGACGGCGTGCAGCGCAACCACGAGACGGC
CTTCCAGGGCATGCTCCG
