>Addgene plasmid #25717 | pGEX4T-1-mMcl-1 | addgene partial sequence | sequence record 41239 | mMCL1-R 5'-CCCAGTTTGTTACGCCATCT
GGTTGCGCTGCACGCCGTCGCCCACGCGCCGCAGGGTCTCCAGCGCTCTCCGGCCCGCCGCGCCCGCCTC
GCCCAGAGGCTTCGAGTCCTTGGAGCCGGTCGCCTGCTCCCGCAAGTAGCGCGAGATGATCTCCAGCGAC
TGGCGGTATAGGTCGTCCTCTTCCTCCTCGGGCGGCGGCGGCGTGGAGGGCAGAGAGCCGTCGGCCCCGG
AGCTCTTGGCCGCCTCGCTCACGCGCTCCAGGAGGGGCAGCACGGCCGGGCGCTTGCCGATGGCCTCCGG
CTCGCAGCCGTCCAGTTCCTCCTCCGGAGACACGATGGCGGCGGCGGCCGACGCGGCCATCTCCTCGGGC
GGCACGGCGAGGAGGCCGGGCGACTTATGCAGCCGCCTTTCGGCCGACGCGGTGACGTCGGGGTCCTCGG
CGCCCACGGGCGGCGGCCGGGCGACCACCCGCGCGCCGGGCAGCAGGGCGGCCTCCCCTCCCCCCTCG
